Addgene plasmid #170635: pRE57-Ter
Purpose: DNA donor for transposition
Depositing lab: Sheng Yang. Depositing organization: CAS Center for Excellence in Molecular Plant Sciences ("CEMPS"). Publication: Programming Cells by Multicopy Chromosomal Integration Using CRISPR-Associated Transposases. Zhang Y, Yang J, Yang S, Zhang J, Chen J, Tao R, Jiang Y, Yang J, Yang S. CRISPR J. 2021 Jun;4(3):350-359. doi: 10.1089/crispr.2021.0018. PubMed 34152213.
Backbone
  Vector backbone: pUC57mini
  Vector type: Bacterial Expression
Growth in bacteria
  Bacterial resistance: Ampicillin, 100 μg/mL
  Growth temperature: 37°C
  Growth strain: DH5alpha
  Copy number: High Copy
Gene/Insert
  Gene/Insert name: Mini-Tn6677, Ter cassette
  Species: Vibrio cholera
  Cloning method: Gibson Cloning
Terms and licenses: Academic/Nonprofit Terms; Industry Terms: Not Available to Industry
How to cite: pRE57-Ter was a gift from Sheng Yang (Addgene plasmid # 170635 ; http://n2t.net/addgene:170635 ; RRID:Addgene_170635)
