[The description below was written by a language model from this plasmid's Addgene catalogue record and pLannotate feature annotations shown in this document.]
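Description:
pRE57-Ter is a small (about 2.8 kb) high-copy bacterial plasmid built on the pUC57mini backbone that serves as a DNA donor for CRISPR-associated transposition. It is propagated in E. coli through a ColE1/pUC-type origin of replication and selected with ampicillin via a β-lactamase gene driven by its native bla promoter. These two elements account for most of the annotated sequence. Short matches to rop and the pBR322 bom region are only fragments, most likely backbone remnants rather than functional parts.

The payload is recorded as a mini-Tn6677 derived from Vibrio cholerae carrying a "Ter cassette", assembled by Gibson cloning. Tn6677 is the Tn7-like transposon whose transposase proteins work with a type I-F CRISPR–Cas complex to direct RNA-guided insertion. A mini version normally consists of the transposon left and right ends flanking a cargo. The automated feature table does not annotate the transposon ends, so their positions cannot be given from the record. It does pick up a cluster of transcription terminators in the insert region: a bidirectional tonB terminator followed by two copies of the bacteriophage fd central terminator, each adjacent to a short M13 gene VIII fragment that probably reflects the terminator's phage sequence context. A T7 gene 10 ribosome binding site and a fragment of the pUC multiple cloning site are also detected. No promoter or intact coding sequence is annotated in the cargo, which fits a terminator-only cassette.

The plasmid supplies only the mobile element, so the transposase, Cas proteins and guide RNA must presumably come from other constructs. The associated work concerns multicopy chromosomal integration in bacteria using CRISPR-associated transposases.
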