Features (pLannotate 1.2.2; 12 found; start..end, strand, type, name):
    176..198     +  RBS            RBS: efficient ribosome binding site from bacteriophage T7 gene 10 (Olins and Rangwala, 1989)
    224..255     +  terminator     tonB terminator: bidirectional E. coli tonB-P14 transcription terminator
    309..336     +  misc_feature   MCS (fragment): pUC18/19 multiple cloning site
    340..364     +  CDS            M13 gene VIII (fragment) (sequence withheld): pVIII; VIII; major coat protein
    368..416     +  terminator     fd terminator (sequence withheld): central terminator from bacteriophage fd (Otsuka and Kunisawa, 1982)
    452..474     +  CDS            M13 gene VIII (fragment) (sequence withheld): pVIII; VIII; major coat protein
    478..526     +  terminator     fd terminator (sequence withheld): central terminator from bacteriophage fd (Otsuka and Kunisawa, 1982)
    562..601     +  CDS            rop (fragment): Rop protein, which maintains plasmids at low copy number; rop
    703..742     +  misc_feature   bom (fragment): basis of mobility region from pBR322
   1056..1644    -  rep_origin     ori: high-copy-number ColE1/pMB1/pBR322/pUC origin of replication
   1815..2675    -  CDS            AmpR: β-lactamase; bla; confers resistance to ampicillin, carbenicillin, and related antibiotics
   2676..2780    -  promoter       AmpR promoter: bla
>Addgene plasmid #170635 | pRE57-Ter | addgene full sequence | sequence record 338927 | Addgene NGS Result
CCAATGATGCGAAAAAACCCCGCCGAAGCGGGGTTTTTTGCGAAAAAAATAGGGATAACAGGGTAATGTT
TAAACTGTTGATACAACCATAAAATGATAATTACACCCATAAATTGATAATTATCACACCCACGGGAATT
CCATGGTCGACATGCATAAGCTTCCTAGGAATAATTTTGTTTAACTTTAAGAAGGAGATATACATATGGC
TAGCTAAGCAGAAAGTCAAAAGCCTCCGACCGGAGGCTTTTGACTATTGCTCAACAGGTAAGGCGCGAGG
TTACGCGTCTCGAGTTAATTAAACTAGTGAGCTCGGTACCCGGGGATCCTCTAGAGGTC
[107 nt withheld, positions 340-446]
AAGCT
[105 nt withheld, positions 452-556]
AAGCTCTGCCTCGCGCGTTTCGGTGATGACGGTGAAAACCTCTGACACATGCAGCTCCCGGAGACGGTCA
CAGCTTGTCTGTAAGCGGATGCCGGGAGCAGACAAGCCCGTCAGGGCGCGTCAGCGGGTGTTGGCGGGTG
TCGGGGCGCAGCCATGACCCAGTCACGTAGCGATAGCGGAGTGTATGGGCTCGATCCCCTCGGATCCAAT
TGGTCCTTACTGCAGTAGTTTTGCTGAAATACTCGATTCACAAAAATATCAACTTATGGTTGTTTTGTGA
GATATCAATATATGGTTGTTTTGTGGTTAAGTTGCTGATTATAAATAATTATTAAATATCACTTTATGGT
TGCATCAACAGTTAACATTACCCTGTTATCCCTAAAAAAAAAACCCCGCCCCTGACAGGGCGGGGTTTTT
TTTTTAATATCGGAAAGAACATGTGAGCAAAAGGCCAGCAAAAGGCCAGGAACCGTAAAAAGGCCGCGTT
GCTGGCGTTTTTCCATAGGCTCCGCCCCCCTGACGAGCATCACAAAAATCGACGCTCAAGTCAGAGGTGG
CGAAACCCGACAGGACTATAAAGATACCAGGCGTTTCCCCCTGGAAGCTCCCTCGTGCGCTCTCCTGTTC
CGACCCTGCCGCTTACCGGATACCTGTCCGCCTTTCTCCCTTCGGGAAGCGTGGCGCTTTCTCATAGCTC
ACGCTGTAGGTATCTCAGTTCGGTGTAGGTCGTTCGCTCCAAGCTGGGCTGTGTGCACGAACCCCCCGTT
CAGCCCGACCGCTGCGCCTTATCCGGTAACTATCGTCTTGAGTCCAACCCGGTAAGACACGACTTATCGC
CACTGGCAGCAGCCACTGGTAACAGGATTAGCAGAGCGAGGTATGTAGGCGGTGCTACAGAGTTCTTGAA
GTGGTGGCCTAACTACGGCTACACTAGAAGAACAGTATTTGGTATCTGCGCTCTGCTGAAGCCAGTTACC
TTCGGAAAAAGAGTTGGTAGCTCTTGATCCGGCAAACAAACCACCGCTGGTAGCGGTGGTTTTTTTGTTT
GCAAGCAGCAGATTACGCGCAGAAAAAAAGGATCTCAAGAAGATCCTTTGATCTTTTCTACGGGGTCTGA
CGCTCAGTGGAACGAAAACTCACGTTAAGGGATTTTGGTCATGAGATTATCAAAAAGGATCTTCACCTAG
ATCCTTTTAAATTAAAAATGAAGTTTTAAATCAATCTAAAGTATATATGAGTAAACTTGGTCTGACAGTT
ACCAATGCTTAATCAGTGAGGCACCTATCTCAGCGATCTGTCTATTTCGTTCATCCATAGTTGCCTGACT
CCCCGTCGTGTAGATAACTACGATACGGGAGGGCTTACCATCTGGCCCCAGTGCTGCAATGATACCGCGA
GACCCACGCTCACCGGCTCCAGATTTATCAGCAATAAACCAGCCAGCCGGAAGGGCCGAGCGCAGAAGTG
GTCCTGCAACTTTATCCGCCTCCATCCAGTCTATTAATTGTTGCCGGGAAGCTAGAGTAAGTAGTTCGCC
AGTTAATAGTTTGCGCAACGTTGTTGCCATTGCTACAGGCATCGTGGTGTCACGCTCGTCGTTTGGTATG
GCTTCATTCAGCTCCGGTTCCCAACGATCAAGGCGAGTTACATGATCCCCCATGTTGTGCAAAAAAGCGG
TTAGCTCCTTCGGTCCTCCGATCGTTGTCAGAAGTAAGTTGGCCGCAGTGTTATCACTCATGGTTATGGC
AGCACTGCATAATTCTCTTACTGTCATGCCATCCGTAAGATGCTTTTCTGTGACTGGTGAGTACTCAACC
AAGTCATTCTGAGAATAGTGTATGCGGCGACCGAGTTGCTCTTGCCCGGCGTCAATACGGGATAATACCG
CGCCACATAGCAGAACTTTAAAAGTGCTCATCATTGGAAAACGTTCTTCGGGGCGAAAACTCTCAAGGAT
CTTACCGCTGTTGAGATCCAGTTCGATGTAACCCACTCGTGCACCCAACTGATCTTCAGCATCTTTTACT
TTCACCAGCGTTTCTGGGTGAGCAAAAACAGGAAGGCAAAATGCCGCAAAAAAGGGAATAAGGGCGACAC
GGAAATGTTGAATACTCATACTCTTCCTTTTTCAATATTATTGAAGCATTTATCAGGGTTATTGTCTCAT
GAGCGGATACATATTTGAATGTATTTAGAAAAATAAACAAATAGGGGTTCCGCGCACATTTCCCCGAAAA
GTGCCACCTGACGTC
